>Addgene plasmid #29792 | PA1421_WT_pET21a | addgene partial sequence | sequence record 36135 | T7-term
TTCGGGCTTTGTTAGCAGCCGGATCTCAGTGGTGGTGGTGGTGGTGCTCGAGTCAGCGACGCACCACGCC
CGGGAGGACGCAGAGCATTTCATAGAGCAGGTTGGCGCCCAGCAACGAAGTGTTGCCGGTGGTGTCGTAG
GGCGGCGAGACTTCGACCAGGTCGCAGCCGATCAGGTCCAGGCCCTGGCAGCCGCGGATGATTTCCATCG
CCTGGATGGTGGTCAGGCCGCTGATTTCCGGGGTGCCGGTGCCGGGCGCCCAGGCCGGGTCGATGCCGTC
GATGTCGAAGCTCAGGTAGACGGGGCCGCCGCCGACCTTCTCGCGGACCTCGGCCATCAGCGGCTCCAGC
GACTTGTGCCAGCACTCCTCGGCCTGCACCACGCGGAAGCCCTGCTTGCGGCTCCAGTTGAAGTCCTCGG
CGGTGTAGCCCTGGGCGCGCAGGCCGATCTGCACAACACGGTCGCAATCCAGCAGGTCTTCTTCCACCGC
GCGGCGGAAGGTGGTGCCGTGGGCGATCTTCTCGCCGAACATGTGGTCGTTGACGTCGGCGTGGGCGTCG
ATGTGGACCAGGCCGACCTTGCCGTGCTTCTTCTTGATCGCGCGGAGGATCGGCAGGGTGATGGTGTGGT
CGCCGCCGAGGGTCAGCGGGAGGATGCCGTGACCGAGGATGCGGTCGTATTCCTGCTCGATGATGCGCAC
GGCTTCCAGCAGGTTGAAGGTGTTGATCGCGACGTCGCCGATGTCCGCCACGTTCAGCGAGTCGAAGGGG
GCGGCGCCGGTGGCCATGTTGTAGGGACGGATCATCACCGATTCGGCGCGGATCTCGCGGGGGCCGAAGC
GGGTACC
