[The description below was written by a language model from this plasmid's Addgene catalogue record.]
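Description:
PA1421_WT_pET21a is a bacterial expression plasmid built on the pET21a backbone (recorded as roughly 5 kb without insert). It carries the wild-type open reading frame for guanidinobutyrase (GbuA, locus PA1421) from Pseudomonas aeruginosa. The 957 bp insert was amplified from genomic DNA of strain PAO1 and cloned by restriction digestion between the NdeI and XhoI sites, both of which remain intact. The plasmid is selected with ampicillin, is listed as low copy, and is maintained in a cloning strain such as DH5alpha.

No feature table accompanies the record, so the regulatory elements are not explicitly listed. pET21a-family vectors generally place the insert under a T7 promoter with a lac operator, so expression is IPTG-inducible in hosts that supply T7 RNA polymerase, and the use of a T7 primer for 5′ sequencing fits this layout. Cloning into NdeI puts the gene's start codon at the vector's optimized translation initiation site. Cloning into XhoI can fuse the ORF in frame to the vector's C-terminal His tag if the native stop codon was omitted, but the record does not state whether the expressed protein is tagged.

The depositor notes that the cloned ORF differs from the database sequence at two positions, V151I and G261S. These differences may reflect errors in the original genome sequencing rather than true mutations, and the construct is considered wild type. The record does not state a specific application, but the design suits recombinant overproduction of GbuA in E. coli for purification and biochemical or structural study.
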