Addgene plasmid #29792: PA1421_WT_pET21a
Depositing lab: SeWon Suh. Depositing organization: Seoul National University.
Backbone
  Vector backbone: pET21a
  Backbone size w/o insert (bp): 5000
  Vector type: Bacterial Expression
Growth in bacteria
  Bacterial resistance: Ampicillin, 100 μg/mL
  Growth temperature: 37°C
  Growth strain: DH5alpha
  Copy number: Low Copy
Gene/Insert
  Gene/Insert name: Guanidinobutyrase (alt name: GbuA)
  Species: P. aeruginosa
  Insert size (bp): 957
  Entrez Gene: gbuA
  Cloning method: Restriction Enzyme; 5′ cloning site NdeI (not destroyed); 3′ cloning site XhoI (not destroyed)
  Sequencing primers: 5′ T7
Terms and licenses: Academic/Nonprofit Terms; Industry Terms: Not Available to Industry
Depositor comments: This ORF comes from genomic DNA of P. aeruginosa PAO1 strain. The ORF shows two mutations V151I and G261S in BLAST results. The mutations may be due to errors in the original genome sequencing.
How to cite: PA1421_WT_pET21a was a gift from SeWon Suh (Addgene plasmid # 29792 ; http://n2t.net/addgene:29792 ; RRID:Addgene_29792)
